>Addgene plasmid #203270 | A*74:01:01 | addgene full sequence | sequence record 399771 | Addgene NGS Result
GACGGATCGGGAGATCTCCCGATCCCCTATGGTGCACTCTCAGTACAATCTGCTCTGATGCCGCATAGTT
AAGCCAGTATCTGCTCCCTGCTTGTGTGTTGGAGGTCGCTGAGTAGTGCGCGAGCAAAATTTAAGCTACA
ACAAGGCAAGGCTTGACCGACAATTGCATGAAGAATCTGCTTAGGGTTAGGCGTTTTGCGCTGCTTCGCG
ATGTACGGGCCAGATATACGCGTTGACATTGATTATTGACTAGTTATTAATAGTAATCAATTACGGGGTC
ATTAGTTCATAGCCCATATATGGAGTTCCGCGTTACATAACTTACGGTAAATGGCCCGCCTGGCTGACCG
CCCAACGACCCCCGCCCATTGACGTCAATAATGACGTATGTTCCCATAGTAACGCCAATAGGGACTTTCC
ATTGACGTCAATGGGTGGAGTATTTACGGTAAACTGCCCACTTGGCAGTACATCAAGTGTATCATATGCC
AAGTACGCCCCCTATTGACGTCAATGACGGTAAATGGCCCGCCTGGCATTATGCCCAGTACATGACCTTA
TGGGACTTTCCTACTTGGCAGTACATCTACGTATTAGTCATCGCTATTACCATGGTGATGCGGTTTTGGC
AGTACATCAATGGGCGTGGATAGCGGTTTGACTCACGGGGATTTCCAAGTCTCCACCCCATTGACGTCAA
TGGGAGTTTGTTTTGGCACCAAAATCAACGGGACTTTCCAAAATGTCGTAACAACTCCGCCCCATTGACG
CAAATGGGCGGTAGGCGTGTACGGTGGGAGGTCTATATAAGCAGAGCTCTCTGGCTAACTAGAGAACCCA
CTGCTTACTGGCTTATCGAAATTAATACGACTCACTATAGGGAGACCCAAGCTGGCTAGCGTTTAAACTT
AAGCTTGCCACCATGGCCGTCATGGCGCCCCGAACCCTCCTCCTGCTACTCTTGGGGGCCCTGGCCCTGA
CCCAGACCAGGGCGGGCTCCCACTCCATGAGGTATTTCTTCACATCCGTGTCCCGGCCCGGCCGCGGGGA
GCCCCGCTTCATCGCCGTGGGCTACGTGGACGACACGCAGTTCGTGCGGTTTGACAGCGACGCCGCGAGC
CAGAGGATGGAGCCGCGGGCGCCGTGGATAGAGCAGGAGGGGCCGGAGTATTGGGACCAGGAGACACGGA
ATGTGAAGGCCCACTCACAGACTGACCGAGTGGACCTGGGGACCCTGCGCGGCTACTACAACCAGAGCGA
GGCCGGTTCTCACACCATCCAGATGATGTATGGCTGCGACGTGGGGCCGGACGGGCGCCTCCTCCGCGGG
TACCAGCAGGACGCCTACGACGGCAAGGATTACATCGCCTTGAACGAGGACCTGCGCTCTTGGACCGCGG
CGGACATGGCGGCTCAGATCACCCAGCGCAAGTGGGAGGCGGCCCGTGTGGCGGAGCAGTTGAGAGCCTA
CCTGGAGGGCACGTGCGTGGAGTGGCTCCGCAGATACCTGGAGAACGGGAAGGAGACGCTGCAGCGCACG
GACGCCCCCAAGACGCATATGACTCACCACGCTGTCTCTGACCATGAGGCCACCCTGAGGTGCTGGGCCC
TGAGCTTCTACCCTGCGGAGATCACACTGACCTGGCAGCGGGATGGGGAGGACCAGACCCAGGACACGGA
GCTTGTGGAGACCAGGCCTGCAGGGGATGGAACCTTCCAGAAGTGGGCGTCTGTGGTGGTGCCTTCTGGA
CAGGAGCAGAGATACACCTGCCATGTGCAGCATGAGGGTCTGCCCAAGCCCCTCACCCTGAGATGGGAGC
CGTCTTCCCAGCCCACCATCCCCATCGTGGGCATCATTGCTGGCCTAGTTCTCTTTGGAGCTATGTTCGC
TGGAGCTGTGGTCGCTGCTGTGAGGTGGAGGAGGAAGAGCTCAGATAGAAAAGGAGGGAGCTACTCTCAG
GCTGCAAGCAGTGACAGTGCCCAGGGCTCTGATATGTCTCTCACAGCTTGTAAAGTGTGATAATCTAGAG
GGCCCGTTTAAACCCGCTGATCAGCCTCGACTGTGCCTTCTAGTTGCCAGCCATCTGTTGTTTGCCCCTC
CCCCGTGCCTTCCTTGACCCTGGAAGGTGCCACTCCCACTGTCCTTTCCTAATAAAATGAGGAAATTGCA
TCGCATTGTCTGAGTAGGTGTCATTCTATTCTGGGGGGTGGGGTGGGGCAGGACAGCAAGGGGGAGGATT
GGGAAGACAATAGCAGGCATGCTGGGGATGCGGTGGGCTCTATGGCTTCTGAGGCGGAAAGAACCAGCTG
GGGCTCTAGGGGGTATCCCC
[124 nt withheld, positions 2331-2454]
C
[91 nt withheld, positions 2456-2546]
A
[49 nt withheld, positions 2548-2596]
CCTTTGACGTTGGAGTCCACGTTCTTT
[37 nt withheld, positions 2624-2660]
ACCCTATCTCGGTCTATTCTTTTGATTTATAAGGGATTTTGCCGATTTCGGCCTATTGGTTAAAAAATGA
GCTGATTTAACAAAAATTTAACGCGAATTAATTCTGTGGAATGTGTGTCAGTTAGGGTGTGGAAAGTCCC
CAGGCTCCCCAGCAGGCAGAAGTATGCAAAGCATGCATCTCAATTAGTCAGCAACCAGGTGTGGAAAGTC
CCCAGGCTCCCCAGCAGGCAGAAGTATGCAAAGCATGCATCTCAATTAGTCAGCAACCATAGTCCCGCCC
CTAACTCCGCCCATCCCGCCCCTAACTCCGCCCAGTTCCGCCCATTCTCCGCCCCATGGCTGACTAATTT
TTTTTATTTATGCAGAGGCCGAGGCCGCCTCTGCCTCTGAGCTATTCCAGAAGTAGTGAGGAGGCTTTTT
TGGAGGCCTAGGCTTTTGCAAAAAGCTCCCGGGAGCTTGTATATCCATTTTCGGATCTGATCAAGAGACA
GGATGAGGATCGTTTCGCATGATTGAACAAGATGGATTGCACGCAGGTTCTCCGGCCGCTTGGGTGGAGA
GGCTATTCGGCTATGACTGGGCACAACAGACAATCGGCTGCTCTGATGCCGCCGTGTTCCGGCTGTCAGC
GCAGGGGCGCCCGGTTCTTTTTGTCAAGACCGACCTGTCCGGTGCCCTGAATGAACTGCAGGACGAGGCA
GCGCGGCTATCGTGGCTGGCCACGACGGGCGTTCCTTGCGCAGCTGTGCTCGACGTTGTCACTGAAGCGG
GAAGGGACTGGCTGCTATTGGGCGAAGTGCCGGGGCAGGATCTCCTGTCATCTCACCTTGCTCCTGCCGA
GAAAGTATCCATCATGGCTGATGCAATGCGGCGGCTGCATACGCTTGATCCGGCTACCTGCCCATTCGAC
CACCAAGCGAAACATCGCATCGAGCGAGCACGTACTCGGATGGAAGCCGGTCTTGTCGATCAGGATGATC
TGGACGAAGAGCATCAGGGGCTCGCGCCAGCCGAACTGTTCGCCAGGCTCAAGGCGCGCATGCCCGACGG
CGAGGATCTCGTCGTGACCCATGGCGATGCCTGCTTGCCGAATATCATGGTGGAAAATGGCCGCTTTTCT
GGATTCATCGACTGTGGCCGGCTGGGTGTGGCGGACCGCTATCAGGACATAGCGTTGGCTACCCGTGATA
TTGCTGAAGAGCTTGGCGGCGAATGGGCTGACCGCTTCCTCGTGCTTTACGGTATCGCCGCTCCCGATTC
GCAGCGCATCGCCTTCTATCGCCTTCTTGACGAGTTCTTCTGAGCGGGACTCTGGGGTTCGAAATGACCG
ACCAAGCGACGCCCAACCTGCCATCACGAGATTTCGATTCCACCGCCGCCTTCTATGAAAGGTTGGGCTT
CGGAATCGTTTTCCGGGACGCCGGCTGGATGATCCTCCAGCGCGGGGATCTCATGCTGGAGTTCTTCGCC
CACCCCAACTTGTTTATTGCAGCTTATAATGGTTACAAATAAAGCAATAGCATCACAAATTTCACAAATA
AAGCATTTTTTTCACTGCATTCTAGTTGTGGTTTGTCCAAACTCATCAATGTATCTTATCATGTCTGTAT
ACCGTCGACCTCTAGCTAGAGCTTGGCGTAATCATGGTCATAGCTGTTTCCTGTGTGAAATTGTTATCCG
CTCACAATTCCACACAACATACGAGCCGGAAGCATAAAGTGTAAAGCCTGGGGTGCCTAATGAGTGAGCT
AACTCACATTAATTGCGTTGCGCTCACTGCCCGCTTTCCAGTCGGGAAACCTGTCGTGCCAGCTGCATTA
ATGAATCGGCCAACGCGCGGGGAGAGGCGGTTTGCGTATTGGGCGCTCTTCCGCTTCCTCGCTCACTGAC
TCGCTGCGCTCGGTCGTTCGGCTGCGGCGAGCGGTATCAGCTCACTCAAAGGCGGTAATACGGTTATCCA
CAGAATCAGGGGATAACGCAGGAAAGAACATGTGAGCAAAAGGCCAGCAAAAGGCCAGGAACCGTAAAAA
GGCCGCGTTGCTGGCGTTTTTCCATAGGCTCCGCCCCCCTGACGAGCATCACAAAAATCGACGCTCAAGT
CAGAGGTGGCGAAACCCGACAGGACTATAAAGATACCAGGCGTTTCCCCCTGGAAGCTCCCTCGTGCGCT
CTCCTGTTCCGACCCTGCCGCTTACCGGATACCTGTCCGCCTTTCTCCCTTCGGGAAGCGTGGCGCTTTC
TCATAGCTCACGCTGTAGGTATCTCAGTTCGGTGTAGGTCGTTCGCTCCAAGCTGGGCTGTGTGCACGAA
CCCCCCGTTCAGCCCGACCGCTGCGCCTTATCCGGTAACTATCGTCTTGAGTCCAACCCGGTAAGACACG
ACTTATCGCCACTGGCAGCAGCCACTGGTAACAGGATTAGCAGAGCGAGGTATGTAGGCGGTGCTACAGA
GTTCTTGAAGTGGTGGCCTAACTACGGCTACACTAGAAGAACAGTATTTGGTATCTGCGCTCTGCTGAAG
CCAGTTACCTTCGGAAAAAGAGTTGGTAGCTCTTGATCCGGCAAACAAACCACCGCTGGTAGCGGTGGTT
TTTTTGTTTGCAAGCAGCAGATTACGCGCAGAAAAAAAGGATCTCAAGAAGATCCTTTGATCTTTTCTAC
GGGGTCTGACGCTCAGTGGAACGAAAACTCACGTTAAGGGATTTTGGTCATGAGATTATCAAAAAGGATC
TTCACCTAGATCCTTTTAAATTAAAAATGAAGTTTTAAATCAATCTAAAGTATATATGAGTAAACTTGGT
CTGACAGTTACCAATGCTTAATCAGTGAGGCACCTATCTCAGCGATCTGTCTATTTCGTTCATCCATAGT
TGCCTGACTCCCCGTCGTGTAGATAACTACGATACGGGAGGGCTTACCATCTGGCCCCAGTGCTGCAATG
ATACCGCGAGACCCACGCTCACCGGCTCCAGATTTATCAGCAATAAACCAGCCAGCCGGAAGGGCCGAGC
GCAGAAGTGGTCCTGCAACTTTATCCGCCTCCATCCAGTCTATTAATTGTTGCCGGGAAGCTAGAGTAAG
TAGTTCGCCAGTTAATAGTTTGCGCAACGTTGTTGCCATTGCTACAGGCATCGTGGTGTCACGCTCGTCG
TTTGGTATGGCTTCATTCAGCTCCGGTTCCCAACGATCAAGGCGAGTTACATGATCCCCCATGTTGTGCA
AAAAAGCGGTTAGCTCCTTCGGTCCTCCGATCGTTGTCAGAAGTAAGTTGGCCGCAGTGTTATCACTCAT
GGTTATGGCAGCACTGCATAATTCTCTTACTGTCATGCCATCCGTAAGATGCTTTTCTGTGACTGGTGAG
TACTCAACCAAGTCATTCTGAGAATAGTGTATGCGGCGACCGAGTTGCTCTTGCCCGGCGTCAATACGGG
ATAATACCGCGCCACATAGCAGAACTTTAAAAGTGCTCATCATTGGAAAACGTTCTTCGGGGCGAAAACT
CTCAAGGATCTTACCGCTGTTGAGATCCAGTTCGATGTAACCCACTCGTGCACCCAACTGATCTTCAGCA
TCTTTTACTTTCACCAGCGTTTCTGGGTGAGCAAAAACAGGAAGGCAAAATGCCGCAAAAAAGGGAATAA
GGGCGACACGGAAATGTTGAATACTCATACTCTTCCTTTTTCAATATTATTGAAGCATTTATCAGGGTTA
TTGTCTCATGAGCGGATACATATTTGAATGTATTTAGAAAAATAAACAAATAGGGGTTCCGCGCACATTT
CCCCGAAAAGTGCCACCTGACGTC
Features (pLannotate 1.2.2; 20 found; start..end, strand, type, name):
     28..80      -  misc_feature   bom (fragment): basis of mobility region from pBR322
    235..614     +  enhancer       CMV enhancer: human cytomegalovirus immediate early enhancer
    615..818     +  promoter       CMV promoter: human cytomegalovirus (CMV) immediate early promoter
    814..847     +  LTR            5' LTR (truncated) (fragment): truncated 5' long terminal repeat (LTR) from HIV-1
    863..881     +  promoter       T7 promoter: promoter for bacteriophage T7 RNA polymerase
    923..2017    +  CDS            HLA-A: HLAA_HUMAN - Also known as HLAA. Experimental evidence at protein level: Swiss-Prot protein existence level 1. Allele A*74:01: Presents immunodominant HIV-1 epitopes derived from gag-pol (GQMVHQAISPR, QIYPGIKVR) and rev (RQIHSISER), carrying an aliphatic residue at position 2 and Arg anchor residue at the C-terminus. May contribute to viral load control in chronic HIV-1 infection. From Homo sapiens (Human).
   2061..2285    +  polyA_signal   bGH poly(A) signal: bovine growth hormone polyadenylation signal
   2289..2310    +  promoter       SV40 promoter (fragment): SV40 enhancer and early promoter
   2331..2759    +  rep_origin     f1 ori (sequence partly withheld): f1 bacteriophage origin of replication; arrow indicates direction of (+) strand synthesis
   2773..3102    +  promoter       SV40 promoter: SV40 enhancer and early promoter
   3169..3960    +  CDS            neo: KKA2_KLEPN - Also known as kan, nptII. Experimental evidence at protein level: Swiss-Prot protein existence level 1. Resistance to kanamycin, neomycin, paromomycin, ribostamycin, butirosin and gentamicin B. From Klebsiella pneumoniae.
   3984..4142    +  CDS            ble (fragment): BLE_KLEPN - Experimental evidence at protein level: Swiss-Prot protein existence level 1. Binding protein with a strong affinity to the bleomycin family of antibiotics. Binds to CL990; an antimitotic-antibiotic compound. From Klebsiella pneumoniae.
   4137..4258    +  polyA_signal   SV40 poly(A) signal: SV40 polyadenylation signal
   4331..4347    -  protein_bind   lac operator: The lac repressor binds to the lac operator to inhibit transcription in E. coli. This inhibition can be relieved by adding lactose or isopropyl-β-D-thiogalactopyranoside (IPTG). lac repressor encoded by lacI
   4355..4385    -  promoter       lac promoter: promoter for the E. coli lac operon
   4400..4421    -  protein_bind   CAP binding site: CAP binding activates transcription in the presence of cAMP. E. coli catabolite activator protein
   4434..4526    -  CDS            lacI (fragment): lac repressor; lacI; The lac repressor binds to the lac operator to inhibit transcription in E. coli. This inhibition can be relieved by adding lactose or isopropyl-β-D-thiogalactopyranoside (IPTG).
   4709..5297    -  rep_origin     ori: high-copy-number ColE1/pMB1/pBR322/pUC origin of replication
   5468..6328    -  CDS            AmpR: β-lactamase; bla; confers resistance to ampicillin, carbenicillin, and related antibiotics
   6329..6433    -  promoter       AmpR promoter: bla
