[The description below was written by a language model from this plasmid's Addgene catalogue record and pLannotate feature annotations shown in this document.]
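Description:
A*74:01:01 is a mammalian expression plasmid built on the pcDNA-3 backbone that carries the coding sequence of the human HLA class I allele HLA-A*74:01:01, deposited for the purpose of overexpressing this single allele. In the sequenced record of 6,464 nt, the HLA-A open reading frame sits downstream of the human cytomegalovirus immediate-early enhancer and promoter and is followed by the bovine growth hormone polyadenylation signal, giving strong constitutive transcription in mammalian cells. A T7 promoter lies between the CMV promoter and the insert, which would allow in vitro transcription or serve as a sequencing primer site. The insert was cloned by restriction enzymes between BamHI and EcoRI. No epitope tag or reporter is annotated on the HLA-A coding sequence.

For propagation in bacteria the plasmid has a high-copy ColE1/pUC-type origin and a β-lactamase gene with its own promoter conferring ampicillin resistance; an f1 origin is also present. Selection in mammalian cells is provided by a neomycin phosphotransferase cassette driven by the SV40 enhancer/early promoter and terminated by an SV40 polyadenylation signal, permitting G418 selection of stable transfectants. Several short annotated fragments (bom, a truncated HIV-1 LTR match overlapping the end of the CMV promoter, ble, lacI, and lac promoter/operator elements) appear to be backbone remnants or automated partial matches rather than functional parts of the design. The associated publication concerns a large peptidome dataset for HLA class I epitope prediction, consistent with using the plasmid to express one defined HLA allele in cells so that its bound peptides can be profiled, although the record itself states only overexpression.
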