Addgene plasmid #203270: A*74:01:01
Purpose: Overexpress HLA allele
Depositing lab: Derin Keskin & Catherine Wu. Depositing organization: Dana-Farber Cancer Institute. Publication: A large peptidome dataset improves HLA class I epitope prediction across most of the human population. Sarkizova S, Klaeger S, Le PM, Li LW, Oliveira G, Keshishian H, Hartigan CR, Zhang W, Braun DA, Ligon KL, Bachireddy P, Zervantonakis IK, Rosenbluth JM, Ouspenskaia T, Law T, Justesen S, Stevens J, Lane WJ, Eisenhaure T, Lan Zhang G, Clauser KR, Hacohen N, Carr SA, Wu CJ, Keskin DB. Nat Biotechnol. 2020 Feb;38(2):199-209. doi: 10.1038/s41587-019-0322-9. Epub 2019 Dec 16. PubMed 31844290.
Backbone
  Vector backbone: pcDNA-3
  Vector type: Mammalian Expression
Growth in bacteria
  Bacterial resistance: Ampicillin, 100 μg/mL
  Growth temperature: 37°C
  Growth strain: NEB Stable
  Copy number: High Copy
Gene/Insert
  Gene/Insert name: A*74:01:01
  Species: H. sapiens (human)
  Entrez Gene: HLA-A (a.k.a. HLAA)
  Cloning method: Restriction Enzyme; 5′ cloning site BamHI (unknown if destroyed); 3′ cloning site EcoRI (unknown if destroyed)
  Sequencing primers: 5′ unknown
Terms and licenses: Academic/Nonprofit Terms; Industry Terms: Not Available to Industry
Depositor comments: Shortname from TIGL: K04
How to cite: A*74:01:01 was a gift from Derin Keskin & Catherine Wu (Addgene plasmid # 203270 ; http://n2t.net/addgene:203270 ; RRID:Addgene_203270)
