>Addgene plasmid #203270 | A*74:01:01 | depositor partial sequence | sequence record 394200 | HLA:HLA00127 A*74:01:01 1098 bp (K04)
ATGGCCGTCATGGCGCCCCGAACCCTCCTCCTGCTACTCTTGGGGGCCCTGGCCCTGACCCAGACCAGGG
CGGGCTCCCACTCCATGAGGTATTTCTTCACATCCGTGTCCCGGCCCGGCCGCGGGGAGCCCCGCTTCAT
CGCCGTGGGCTACGTGGACGACACGCAGTTCGTGCGGTTTGACAGCGACGCCGCGAGCCAGAGGATGGAG
CCGCGGGCGCCGTGGATAGAGCAGGAGGGGCCGGAGTATTGGGACCAGGAGACACGGAATGTGAAGGCCC
ACTCACAGACTGACCGAGTGGACCTGGGGACCCTGCGCGGCTACTACAACCAGAGCGAGGCCGGTTCTCA
CACCATCCAGATGATGTATGGCTGCGACGTGGGGCCGGACGGGCGCCTCCTCCGCGGGTACCAGCAGGAC
GCCTACGACGGCAAGGATTACATCGCCTTGAACGAGGACCTGCGCTCTTGGACCGCGGCGGACATGGCGG
CTCAGATCACCCAGCGCAAGTGGGAGGCGGCCCGTGTGGCGGAGCAGTTGAGAGCCTACCTGGAGGGCAC
GTGCGTGGAGTGGCTCCGCAGATACCTGGAGAACGGGAAGGAGACGCTGCAGCGCACGGACGCCCCCAAG
ACGCATATGACTCACCACGCTGTCTCTGACCATGAGGCCACCCTGAGGTGCTGGGCCCTGAGCTTCTACC
CTGCGGAGATCACACTGACCTGGCAGCGGGATGGGGAGGACCAGACCCAGGACACGGAGCTTGTGGAGAC
CAGGCCTGCAGGGGATGGAACCTTCCAGAAGTGGGCGTCTGTGGTGGTGCCTTCTGGACAGGAGCAGAGA
TACACCTGCCATGTGCAGCATGAGGGTCTGCCCAAGCCCCTCACCCTGAGATGGGAGCCGTCTTCCCAGC
CCACCATCCCCATCGTGGGCATCATTGCTGGCCTAGTTCTCTTTGGAGCTATGTTCGCTGGAGCTGTGGT
CGCTGCTGTGAGGTGGAGGAGGAAGAGCTCAGATAGAAAAGGAGGGAGCTACTCTCAGGCTGCAAGCAGT
GACAGTGCCCAGGGCTCTGATATGTCTCTCACAGCTTGTAAAGTGTGA
